>Addgene plasmid #168337 | pTL103 | addgene full sequence | sequence record 349024 | Addgene NGS Result
CGGTGCGGGCCTCTTCGCTATTACGCCAGATCCTTTTGTTGTTTCCGGGTGTACAATATGGACTTCCTCT
TTTCTGGCAACCAAACCCATACATCGGGATTCCTATAATACCTTCGTTGGTCTCCCTAACATGTAGGTGG
CGGAGGGGAGATATACAATAGAACAGATACCAGACAAGACATAATGGGCTAAACAAGACTACACCAATTA
CACTGCCTCATTGATGGTGGTACATAACGAACTAATACTGTAGCCCTAGACTTGATAGCCATCATCATAT
CGAAGTTTCACTACCCTTTTTCCATTTGCCATCTATTGAAGTAATAATAGGCGCATGCAACTTCTTTTCT
TTTTTTTTCTTTTCTCTCTCCCCCGTTGTTGTCTCACCATATCCGCAATGACAAAAAAATGATGGAAGAC
ACTAAAGGAAAAAATTAACGACAAAGACAGCACCAACAGATGTCGTTGTTCCAGAGCTGATGAGGGGTAT
CTCGAAGCACACGAAACTTTTTCCTTCCTTCATTCACGCACACTACTCTCTAATGAGCAACGGTATACGG
CCTTCCTTCCAGTTACTTGAATTTGAAATAAAAAAAAGTTTGCTGTCTTGCTATCAAGTATAAATAGACC
TGCAATTATTAATCTTTTGTTTCCTCGTCATTGTTCTCGTTCCCTTTCTTCCTTGTTTCTTTTTCTGCAC
AATATTTCAAGCTATACCAAGCATACAATCAACTCCAAGCTTGAAGCAAGCCTCCTGAAAGATGAAGCTA
CTGTCTTCTATCGAACAAGCATGCGATATTTGCCGACTTAAAAAGCTCAAGTGCTCCAAAGAAAAACCGA
AGTGCGCCAAGTGTCTGAAGAACAACTGGGAGTGTCGCTACTCTCCCAAAACCAAAAGGTCTCCGCTGAC
TAGGGCACATCTGACAGAAGTGGAATCAAGGCTAGAAAGACTGGAACAGCTATTTCTACTGATTTTTCCT
CGAGAAGACCTTGACATGATTTTGAAAATGGATTCTTTACAGGATATAAAAGCATTGTTAACAGGATTAT
TTGTACAAGATAATGTGAATAAAGATGCCGTCACAGATAGATTGGCTTCAGTGGAGACTGATATGCCTCT
AACATTGAGACAGCATAGAATAAGTGCGACATCATCATCGGAAGAGAGTAGTAACAAAGGTCAAAGACAG
TTGACTGTATCGCCGGAATTTGTAATACGACTCACTATAGGGCGAGCCGCCATCATGGAGGAGCAGAAGC
TGATCTCAGAGGAGGACCTGCATATGGCCATGGAGGCCGAATTCCTGAAAATCGTGATTAAAATTGAAAT
GACCTGCGACAAAAGCCGTGGTCGTGCCATGAGCCTGGCCAGCAGCCTGTATGGTCTGACCAGCGTGGCA
CTGACCGGCGATGGCAAGGATATGCTGGAGATTATCGGCCTGGGTATGGACCCTGTGTGCCTGGTGCGCT
GCATGCGCAAAAAAGTGGGCCATGCCCAGATCCTGAAGGTGGAAGAAGTTAAAGACAAAGAAAGCCAGCC
GGTGGTGGTGAATACCGAAGAAGCCCGCCCGGCCGATAAATAAGGATCCGTCGACCTGCAGCGGCCGCAT
AACTAGCATAACCCCTTGGGGCCTCTAAACGGGTCTTGAGGGGTTTTTTGCGCGCTTGCAGCCAAGCTAA
TTCCGGGCGAATTTCTTATGATTTATGATTTTTATTATTAAATAAGTTATAAAAAAAATAAGTGTATACA
AATTTTAAAGTGACTCTTAGGTTTTAAAACGAAAATTCTTATTCTTGAGTAACTCTTTCCTGTAGGTCAG
GTTGCTTTCTCAGGTATAGCATGAGGTCGCTCTTATTGACCACACCTCTACCGGCATGCAAGCTTGGCGT
AATCATGGTCATAGCTGTTTCCTGTGTGAAATTGTTATCCGCTCACAATTCCACACAACATACGAGCCGG
AAGCATAAAGTGTAAAGCCTGGGGTGCCTAATGAGTGAGCTAACTCACATTAATTGCGTTGCGCTCACTG
CCCGCTTTCCAGTCGGGAAACCTGTCGTGCCAGCTGCATTAATGAATCGGCCAACGCGCGGGGAGAGGCG
GTTTGCGTATTGGGCGCTCTTCCGCTTCCTCGCTCACTGACTCGCTGCGCTCGGTCGTTCGGCTGCGGCG
AGCGGTATCAGCTCACTCAAAGGCGGTAATACGGTTATCCACAGAATCAGGGGATAACGCAGGAAAGAAC
ATGTGAGCAAAAGGCCAGCAAAAGGCCAGGAACCGTAAAAAGGCCGCGTTGCTGGCGTTTTTCCATAGGC
TCCGCCCCCCTGACGAGCATCACAAAAATCGACGCTCAAGTCAGAGGTGGCGAAACCCGACAGGACTATA
AAGATACCAGGCGTTTCCCCCTGGAAGCTCCCTCGTGCGCTCTCCTGTTCCGACCCTGCCGCTTACCGGA
TACCTGTCCGCCTTTCTCCCTTCGGGAAGCGTGGCGCTTTCTCATAGCTCACGCTGTAGGTATCTCAGTT
CGGTGTAGGTCGTTCGCTCCAAGCTGGGCTGTGTGCACGAACCCCCCGTTCAGCCCGACCGCTGCGCCTT
ATCCGGTAACTATCGTCTTGAGTCCAACCCGGTAAGACACGACTTATCGCCACTGGCAGCAGCCACTGGT
AACAGGATTAGCAGAGCGAGGTATGTAGGCGGTGCTACAGAGTTCTTGAAGTGGTGGCCTAACTACGGCT
ACACTAGAAGAACAGTATTTGGTATCTGCGCTCTGCTGAAGCCAGTTACCTTCGGAAAAAGAGTTGGTAG
CTCTTGATCCGGCAAACAAACCACCGCTGGTAGCGGTGGTTTTTTTGTTTGCAAGCAGCAGATTACGCGC
AGAAAAAAAGGATCTCAAGAAGATCCTTTGATCTTTTCTACGGGGTCTGACGCTCAGTGGAACGAAAACT
CACGTTAAGGGATTTTGGTCATGAGATTATCAAAAAGGATCTTCACCTAGATCCTTTTAAATTAAAAATG
AAGTTTTAAATCAATCTAAAGTATATATGAGTAACCTGAGGCTATGGCAGGGCCTGCCGCCCCGACGTTG
GCTGCGAGCCCTGGGCCTTCACCCGAACTTGGGGGGTGGGGTGGGGAAAAGGAAGAAACGCGGGCGTATT
GGCCCCAATGGGGTCTCGGTGGGGTATCGACAGAGTGCCAGCCCTGGGACCGAACCCCGCGTTTATGAAC
AAACGACCCAACACCGTGCGTTTTATTCTGTCTTTTTATTGCCGTCATAGCGCGGGTTCCTTCCGGTATT
GTCTCCTTCCGTGTTTCAGTTAGCCTCCCCCTAGGGTGGGCGAAGAACTCCAGCATGAGATCCCCGCGCT
GGAGGATCATCCAGCCGGCGTCCCGGAAAACGATTCCGAAGCCCAACCTTTCATAGAAGGCGGCGGTGGA
ATCGAAATCTCGTGATGGCAGGTTGGGCGTCGCTTGGTCGGTCATTTCGAACCCCAGAGTCCCGCTCAGA
AGAACTCGTCAAGAAGGCGATAGAAGGCGATGCGCTGCGAATCGGGAGCGGCGATACCGTAAAGCACGAG
GAAGCGGTCAGCCCATTCGCCGCCAAGCTCTTCAGCAATATCACGGGTAGCCAACGCTATGTCCTGATAG
CGGTCCGCCACACCCAGCCGGCCACAGTCGATGAATCCAGAAAAGCGGCCATTTTCCACCATGATATTCG
GCAAGCAGGCATCGCCATGAGTCACGACGAGATCCTCGCCGTCGGGCATGCTCGCCTTGAGCCTGGCGAA
CAGTTCGGCTGGCGCGAGCCCCTGATGCTCTTCGTCCAGATCATCCTGATCGACAAGACCGGCTTCCATC
CGAGTACGTGCTCGCTCGATGCGATGTTTCGCTTGGTGGTCGAATGGGCAGGTAGCCGGATCAAGCGTAT
GCAGCCGCCGCATTGCATCAGCCATGATGGATACTTTCTCGGCAGGAGCAAGGTGAGATGACAGGAGATC
CTGCCCCGGCACTTCGCCCAATAGCAGCCAGTCCCTTCCCGCTTCAGTGACAACGTCGAGCACAGCTGCG
CAAGGAACGCCCGTCGTGGCCAGCCACGATAGCCGCGCTGCCTCGTCTTGCAGTTCATTCAGGGCACCGG
ACAGGTCGGTCTTGACAAAAAGAACCGGGCGCCCCTGCGCTGACAGCCGGAACACGGCGGCATCAGAGCA
GCCGATTGTCTGTTGTGCCCAGTCATAGCCGAATAGCCTCTCCACCCAAGCGGCCGGAGAACCTGCGTGC
AATCCATCTTGTTCAATCATACTCTTCCTTTTTCAATATTATTGAAGCATTTATCAGGGTTATTGTCTCA
TGAGCGGATACATATTTGAATGTATTTAGAAAAATAAACAAATAGGGGTTCCGCGCACATTTCCCCGAAA
AGTGCCACCTGAACGAAGCATCTGTGCTTCATTTTGTAGAACAAAAATGCAACGCGAGAGCGCTAATTTT
TCAAACAAAGAATCTGAGCTGCATTTTTACAGAACAGAAATGCAACGCGAAAGCGCTATTTTACCAACGA
AGAATCTGTGCTTCATTTTTGTAAAACAAAAATGCAACGCGAGAGCGCTAATTTTTCAAACAAAGAATCT
GAGCTGCATTTTTACAGAACAGAAATGCAACGCGAGAGCGCTATTTTACCAACAAAGAATCTATACTTCT
TTTTTGTTCTACAAAAATGCATCCCGAGAGCGCTATTTTTCTAACAAAGCATCTTAGATTACTTTTTTTC
TCCTTTGTGCGCTCTATAATGCAGTCTCTTGATAACTTTTTGCACTGTAGGTCCGTTAAGGTTAGAAGAA
GGCTACTTTGGTGTCTATTTTCTCTTCCATAAAAAAAGCCTGACTCCACTTCCCGCGTTTACTGATTACT
AGCGAAGCTGCGGGTGCATTTTTTCAAGATAAAGGCATCCCCGATTATATTCTATACCGATGTGGATTGC
GCATACTTTGTGAACAGAAAGTGATAGCGTTGATGATTCTTCATTGGTCAGAAAATTATGAACGGTTTCT
TCTATTTTGTCTCTATATACTACGTATAGGAAATGTTTACATTTTCGTATTGTTTTCGATTCACTCTATG
AATAGTTCTTACTACAATTTTTTTGTCTAAAGAGTAATACTAGAGATAAACATAAAAAATGTAGAGGTCG
AGTTTAGATGCAAGTTCAAGGAGCGAAAGGTGGATGGGTAGGTTATATAGGGATATAGCACAGAGATATA
TAGCAAAGAGATACTTTTGAGCAATGTTTGTGGAAGCGGTATTCGCAATATTTTAGTAGCTCGTTACAGT
CCGGTGCGTTTTTGGTTTTTTGAAAGTGCGTCTTCAGAGCGCTTTTGGTTTTCAAAAGCGCTCTGAAGTT
CCTATACTTTCTAGAGAATAGGAACTTCGGAATAGGAACTTCAAAGCGTTTCCGAAAACGAGCGCTTCCG
AAAATGCAACGCGAGCTGCGCACATACAGCTCACTGTTCACGTCGCACCTATATCTGCGTGTTGCCTGTA
TATATATATACATGAGAAGAACGGCATAGTGCGTGTTTATGCTTAAATGCGTACTTATATGCGTCTATTT
ATGTAGGATGAAAGGTAGTCTAGTACCTCCTGTGATATTATCCCATTCCATGCGGGGTATCGTATGCTTC
CTTCAGCACTACCCTTTAGCTGTTCTATATGCTGCCACTCCTCAATTGGATTAGTCTCATCCTTCAATGC
TATCATTTCCTTTGATATTGGATCATACTAAGAAACCATTATTATCATGACATTAACCTATAAAAATAGG
CGTATCACGAGGCCCTTTCGTCTCGCGCGTTTCGGTGATGACGGTGAAAACCTCTGACACATGCAGCTCC
CGGAGACGGTCACAGCTTGTCTGTAAGCGGATGCCGGGAGCAGACAAGCCCGTCAGGGCGCGTCAGCGGG
TGTTGGCGGGTGTCGGGGCTGGCTTAACTATGCGGCATCAGAGCAGATTGTACTGAGAGTGCACCATAGA
TCAACGACATTACTATATATATAATATAGGAAGCATTTAATAGAACAGCATCGTAATATATGTGTACTTT
GCAGTTATGACGCCAGATGGCAGTAGTGGAAGATATTCTTTATTGAAAAATAGCTTGTCACCTTACGTAC
AATCTTGATCCGGAGCTTTTCTTTTTTTGCCGATTAAGAATTAATTCGGTCGAAAAAAGAAAAGGAGAGG
GCCAAGAGGGAGGGCATTGGTGACTATTGAGCACGTGAGTATACGTGATTAAGCACACAAAGGCAGCTTG
GAGTATGTCTGTTATTAATTTCACAGGTAGTTCTGGTCCATTGGTGAAAGTTTGCGGCTTGCAGAGCACA
GAGGCCGCAGAATGTGCTCTAGATTCCGATGCTGACTTGCTGGGTATTATATGTGTGCCCAATAGAAAGA
GAACAATTGACCCGGTTATTGCAAGGAAAATTTCAAGTCTTGTAAAAGCATATAAAAATAGTTCAGGCAC
TCCGAAATACTTGGTTGGCGTGTTTCGTAATCAACCTAAGGAGGATGTTTTGGCTCTGGTCAATGATTAC
GGCATTGATATCGTCCAACTGCATGGAGATGAGTCGTGGCAAGAATACCAAGAGTTCCTCGGTTTGCCAG
TTATTAAAAGACTCGTATTTCCAAAAGACTGCAACATACTACTCAGTGCAGCTTCACAGAAACCTCATTC
GTTTATTCCCTTGTTTGATTCAGAAGCAGGTGGGACAGGTGAACTTTTGGATTGGAACTCGATTTCTGAC
TGGGTTGGAAGGCAAGAGAGCCCCGAAAGCTTACATTTTATGTTAGCTGGTGGACTGACGCCAGAAAATG
TTGGTGATGCGCTTAGATTAAATGGCGTTATTGGTGTTGATGTAAGCGGAGGTGTGGAGACAAATGGTGT
AAAAGACTCTAACAAAATAGCAAATTTCGTCAAAAATGCTAAGAAATAGGTTATTACTGAGTAGTATTTA
TTTAAGTATTGTTTGTGCACTTGCCGATCTATGCGGTGTGAAATACCGCACAGATGCGTAAGGAGAAAAT
ACCGCATCAGGAAATTGTAAGCGTTAATATTTTGTTAAAATTCGCGTTAAATTTTTGTTAAATCAGCTCA
TTTTTTAACCAATAGGCCGAAATCGGCAAAATCCCTTATAAATCAAAAGAATAGACCGAGATAGGGT
[37 nt withheld, positions 7208-7244]
AAAGAACGTGGACTCCAACGTCAAAGG
[49 nt withheld, positions 7272-7320]
T
[91 nt withheld, positions 7322-7412]
G
[124 nt withheld, positions 7414-7537]
CCATTCGCCATTCAGGCTGCGCAACTGTTGGGAAGGGCGAT
Features (pLannotate 1.2.2; 24 found; start..end, strand, type, name):
     30..734     +  promoter       ADH1 promoter: S. cerevisiae ADH1; promoter for alcohol dehydrogenase 1
    762..1202    +  CDS            GAL4 DNA binding domain: DNA binding domain of the GAL4 transcriptional activator; Saccharomyces cerevisiae GAL4 (truncated)
   1213..1231    +  promoter       T7 promoter: promoter for bacteriophage T7 RNA polymerase
   1290..1526    +  CDS            PIK-1 (fragment): PIK1_ORYSJ - Also known as PIK1-KA From Oryza sativa subsp. japonica (Rice).
   1613..1660    +  terminator     T7 terminator: transcription terminator for bacteriophage T7 RNA polymerase
   1687..1874    +  terminator     ADH1 terminator: S. cerevisiae ADH1; transcription terminator for the S. cerevisiae alcohol dehydrogenase 1 (ADH1) gene
   1922..1938    -  protein_bind   lac operator: The lac repressor binds to the lac operator to inhibit transcription in E. coli. This inhibition can be relieved by adding lactose or isopropyl-β-D-thiogalactopyranoside (IPTG). lac repressor encoded by lacI
   1946..1976    -  promoter       lac promoter: promoter for the E. coli lac operon
   1991..2012    -  protein_bind   CAP binding site: CAP binding activates transcription in the presence of cAMP. E. coli catabolite activator protein
   2025..2117    -  CDS            lacI (fragment): lac repressor; lacI; The lac repressor binds to the lac operator to inhibit transcription in E. coli. This inhibition can be relieved by adding lactose or isopropyl-β-D-thiogalactopyranoside (IPTG).
   2300..2888    -  rep_origin     ori: high-copy-number ColE1/pMB1/pBR322/pUC origin of replication
   3110..3126    +  polyA_signal   bGH poly(A) signal (fragment): bovine growth hormone polyadenylation signal
   3217..3264    -  polyA_signal   HSV TK poly(A) signal: herpes simplex virus thymidine kinase polyadenylation signal (Cole and Stacy, 1985)
   3323..3475    -  CDS            ble (fragment): BLE_KLEPN - Experimental evidence at protein level: Swiss-Prot protein existence level 1. Binding protein with a strong affinity to the bleomycin family of antibiotics. Binds to CL990; an antimitotic-antibiotic compound. From Klebsiella pneumoniae.
   3496..4290    -  CDS            NeoR/KanR: aminoglycoside phosphotransferase from Tn5; aph(3')-II (or nptII); confers resistance to neomycin, kanamycin, and G418 (Geneticin®)
   4291..4395    -  promoter       AmpR promoter: bla
   4422..5764    -  rep_origin     2μ ori: yeast 2μ plasmid origin of replication
   5832..5867    +  CDS            rop (fragment): Rop protein, which maintains plasmids at low copy number; rop
   5969..6018    +  misc_feature   bom (fragment): basis of mobility region from pBR322
   6157..6304    +  promoter       TRP1 promoter: S. cerevisiae TRP1
   6305..6979    +  CDS            TRP1: phosphoribosylanthranilate isomerase, required for tryptophan biosynthesis; S. cerevisiae TRP1; yeast auxotrophic marker
   7030..7081    +  misc_feature   bom (fragment): basis of mobility region from pBR322
   7109..7537    -  rep_origin     f1 ori (sequence partly withheld): f1 bacteriophage origin of replication; arrow indicates direction of (+) strand synthesis
   7541..29      -  CDS            lacZα (fragment) (across the origin): LacZα fragment of β-galactosidase; lacZ fragment
