[The description below was written by a language model from this plasmid's Addgene catalogue record and pLannotate feature annotations shown in this document.]
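Description:
pTL103 is a yeast two-hybrid bait plasmid built on the pGBKT7 backbone, a yeast expression shuttle vector. It replicates in E. coli from a high-copy ColE1/pUC-type origin and is selected with kanamycin through the Tn5 aminoglycoside phosphotransferase gene (NeoR/KanR), which is driven here by the AmpR (bla) promoter. In Saccharomyces cerevisiae it is maintained episomally by the 2μ origin and selected by tryptophan prototrophy through the TRP1 marker and its own promoter. An f1 origin is also present, along with several annotated fragments of backbone elements (lac promoter/operator region, lacZα, rop, bom, ble and poly(A) signals).

The expression cassette uses the yeast ADH1 promoter to drive the GAL4 DNA-binding domain, followed by a T7 promoter and then the insert. T7 and ADH1 terminators close the unit. The insert is catalogued as Si836011665 from Setaria italica (foxtail millet). The automated annotation marks a short coding region of about 240 nt at this position as a fragment resembling the rice protein PIK-1. This is a similarity-based label rather than the recorded identity, and the record does not further describe the encoded domain or the cloning method. Placed downstream of the GAL4 DNA-binding domain, the insert is positioned for expression as a DNA-binding-domain fusion. The fusion can be tested against activation-domain "prey" fusions, with an interaction reconstituting GAL4 activity at reporter genes. The internal T7 promoter in this backbone can additionally support T7 RNA polymerase transcription of the insert. The associated publication concerns the host-target binding spectrum of a conserved blast fungus effector, which suggests the plasmid was used to test effector binding to this host protein.
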