Addgene plasmid #168337: pTL103
Purpose: pGBKT7 yeast two-hybrid plasmid
Depositing lab: Sophien Kamoun. Depositing organization: Sainsbury Laboratory, Norwich. Publication: A single amino acid polymorphism in a conserved effector of the multihost blast fungus pathogen expands host-target binding spectrum. Bentham AR, Petit-Houdenot Y, Win J, Chuma I, Terauchi R, Banfield MJ, Kamoun S, Langner T. PLoS Pathog. 2021 Nov 10;17(11):e1009957. doi: 10.1371/journal.ppat.1009957. eCollection 2021 Nov. PubMed 34758051.
Backbone
  Vector backbone: pGBKT7
  Vector type: Yeast Expression
Growth in bacteria
  Bacterial resistance: Kanamycin, 50 μg/mL
  Growth temperature: 37°C
  Growth strain: DH5alpha
  Copy number: High Copy
Gene/Insert
  Gene/Insert name: Si836011665
  Species: Setaria italica
  Cloning method: Unknown
Terms and licenses: Academic/Nonprofit Terms; Industry Terms: Not Available to Industry
How to cite: pTL103 was a gift from Sophien Kamoun (Addgene plasmid # 168337 ; http://n2t.net/addgene:168337 ; RRID:Addgene_168337)
