>Addgene plasmid #168337 | pTL103 | depositor partial sequence | sequence record 326437 | insert
GAATTCCTGAAAATCGTGATTAAAATTGAAATGACCTGCGACAAAAGCCGTGGTCGTGCCATGAGCCTGG
CCAGCAGCCTGTATGGTCTGACCAGCGTGGCACTGACCGGCGATGGCAAGGATATGCTGGAGATTATCGG
CCTGGGTATGGACCCTGTGTGCCTGGTGCGCTGCATGCGCAAAAAAGTGGGCCATGCCCAGATCCTGAAG
GTGGAAGAAGTTAAAGACAAAGAAAGCCAGCCGGTGGTGGTGAATACCGAAGAAGCCCGCCCGGCCGATA
AATAAGGATCC
